LOCUS       Exported 8323 bp ds-DNA circular SYN 13-MAY-2021
DEFINITION  3rd generation lentiviral gRNA plasmid targeting human TGFBR3.
ACCESSION   .
VERSION     .
KEYWORDS    TGFBR3 gRNA (BRDN0001146153)
SOURCE      synthetic DNA construct
  ORGANISM  synthetic DNA construct
REFERENCE   1 (bases 1 to 8323)
  AUTHORS   Doench JG, Fusi N, Sullender M, Hegde M, Vaimberg EW, Donovan KF,
            Smith I, Tothova Z, Wilen C, Orchard R, Virgin HW, Listgarten J,
            Root DE
  TITLE     Optimized sgRNA design to maximize activity and minimize off-target
            effects of CRISPR-Cas9.
  JOURNAL   Nat Biotechnol. 2016 Jan 18. doi: 10.1038/nbt.3437.
  PUBMED    26780180
REFERENCE   2 (bases 1 to 8323)
  AUTHORS   .
  TITLE     Direct Submission
  JOURNAL   Exported May 13, 2021 from SnapGene Server 1.1.58
            http://www.snapgene.com
FEATURES             Location/Qualifiers
     source          1..8323
                     /organism="synthetic DNA construct"
                     /mol_type="other DNA"
     promoter        87..1265
                     /label=EF-1-alpha promoter
                     /note="strong constitutive promoter for human elongation
                     factor EF-1-alpha"
     intron          318..1256
                     /label=EF-1-alpha intron A
                     /note="intron upstream of the start codon of human
                     EF-1-alpha"
     primer_bind     1213..1233
                     /label=EF1a-F
                     /note="Human elongation factor-1a promoter, forward primer"
     CDS             1278..1877
                     /codon_start=1
                     /gene="pac from Streptomyces alboniger"
                     /product="puromycin N-acetyltransferase"
                     /label=PuroR
                     /note="confers resistance to puromycin"
                     /translation="MTEYKPTVRLATRDDVPRAVRTLAAAFADYPATRHTVDPDRHIER
                     VTELQELFLTRVGLDIGKVWVADDGAAVAVWTTPESVEAGAVFAEIGPRMAELSGSRLA
                     AQQQMEGLLAPHRPKEPAWFLATVGVSPDHQGKGLGSAVVLPGVEAAERAGVPAFLETS
                     APRNLPFYERLGFTVTADVEVPEGPRTWCMTRKPGA"
     primer_bind     complement(1278..1297)
                     /label=Puro-R
                     /note="Puromycin resistance gene, reverse primer. Also
                     called puro-variant-R"
     primer_bind     1774..1794
                     /label=Puro-F
                     /note="Puromycin resistance gene, forward primer"
     misc_feature    1893..2481
                     /label=WPRE
                     /note="woodchuck hepatitis virus posttranscriptional
                     regulatory element"
     primer_bind     complement(1946..1966)
                     /label=WPRE-R
                     /note="WPRE, reverse primer"
     CDS             complement(2364..2375)
                     /codon_start=1
                     /product="Factor Xa recognition and cleavage site"
                     /label=Factor Xa site
                     /translation="IEGR"
     LTR             2553..2786
                     /label=3' LTR (Delta-U3)
                     /note="self-inactivating 3' long terminal repeat (LTR) from
                     HIV-1"
     polyA_signal    2864..2985
                     /label=SV40 poly(A) signal
                     /note="SV40 polyadenylation signal"
     primer_bind     complement(2901..2920)
                     /label=SV40pA-R
                     /note="SV40 polyA, reverse primer"
     primer_bind     2955..2974
                     /label=EBV-rev
                     /note="SV40 polyA terminator, reverse primer"
     rep_origin      3025..3160
                     /label=SV40 ori
                     /note="SV40 origin of replication"
     primer_bind     3087..3106
                     /label=SV40pro-F
                     /note="SV40 promoter/origin, forward primer"
     primer_bind     complement(3180..3199)
                     /label=T7
                     /note="T7 promoter, forward primer"
     promoter        complement(3181..3199)
                     /label=T7 promoter
                     /note="promoter for bacteriophage T7 RNA polymerase"
     primer_bind     complement(3209..3226)
                     /label=M13 Forward
                     /note="In lacZ gene. Also called M13-F20 or M13 (-21)
                     Forward"
     primer_bind     complement(3209..3225)
                     /label=M13 fwd
                     /note="common sequencing primer, one of multiple similar
                     variants"
     primer_bind     complement(3218..3240)
                     /label=M13/pUC Forward
                     /note="In lacZ gene"
     rep_origin      3367..3822
                     /direction=RIGHT
                     /label=f1 ori
                     /note="f1 bacteriophage origin of replication; arrow
                     indicates direction of (+) strand synthesis"
     primer_bind     complement(3454..3473)
                     /label=F1ori-R
                     /note="F1 origin, reverse primer"
     primer_bind     3664..3685
                     /label=F1ori-F
                     /note="F1 origin, forward primer"
     promoter        3848..3952
                     /gene="bla"
                     /label=AmpR promoter
     CDS             3953..4813
                     /codon_start=1
                     /gene="bla"
                     /product="beta-lactamase"
                     /label=AmpR
                     /note="confers resistance to ampicillin, carbenicillin, and
                     related antibiotics"
                     /translation="MSIQHFRVALIPFFAAFCLPVFAHPETLVKVKDAEDQLGARVGYI
                     ELDLNSGKILESFRPEERFPMMSTFKVLLCGAVLSRIDAGQEQLGRRIHYSQNDLVEYS
                     PVTEKHLTDGMTVRELCSAAITMSDNTAANLLLTTIGGPKELTAFLHNMGDHVTRLDRW
                     EPELNEAIPNDERDTTMPVAMATTLRKLLTGELLTLASRQQLIDWMEADKVAGPLLRSA
                     LPAGWFIADKSGAGERGSRGIIAALGPDGKPSRIVVIYTTGSQATMDERNRQIAEIGAS
                     LIKHW"
     primer_bind     complement(4171..4190)
                     /label=Amp-R
                     /note="Ampicillin resistance gene, reverse primer"
     rep_origin      4984..5572
                     /direction=RIGHT
                     /label=ori
                     /note="high-copy-number ColE1/pMB1/pBR322/pUC origin of
                     replication"
     primer_bind     5473..5492
                     /label=pBR322ori-F
                     /note="pBR322 origin, forward primer"
     primer_bind     5726..5743
                     /label=L4440
                     /note="L4440 vector, forward primer"
     protein_bind    5860..5881
                     /label=CAP binding site
                     /bound_moiety="E. coli catabolite activator protein"
                     /note="CAP binding activates transcription in the presence
                     of cAMP."
     promoter        5896..5926
                     /label=lac promoter
                     /note="promoter for the E. coli lac operon"
     protein_bind    5934..5950
                     /label=lac operator
                     /bound_moiety="lac repressor encoded by lacI"
                     /note="The lac repressor binds to the lac operator to
                     inhibit transcription in E. coli. This inhibition can be
                     relieved by adding lactose or
                     isopropyl-beta-D-thiogalactopyranoside (IPTG)."
     primer_bind     5939..5961
                     /label=M13/pUC Reverse
                     /note="In lacZ gene"
     primer_bind     5958..5974
                     /label=M13 rev
                     /note="common sequencing primer, one of multiple similar
                     variants"
     primer_bind     5958..5974
                     /label=M13 Reverse
                     /note="In lacZ gene. Also called M13-rev"
     primer_bind     5993..6013
                     /label=T3
                     /note="T3 promoter, forward primer"
     promoter        5995..6013
                     /label=T3 promoter
                     /note="promoter for bacteriophage T3 RNA polymerase"
     promoter        6041..6267
                     /label=RSV promoter
                     /note="Rous sarcoma virus enhancer/promoter"
     LTR             6268..6448
                     /label=5' LTR (truncated)
                     /note="truncated 5' long terminal repeat (LTR) from HIV-1"
     misc_feature    6495..6620
                     /label=HIV-1 Psi
                     /note="packaging signal of human immunodeficiency virus
                     type 1"
     misc_feature    7113..7346
                     /label=RRE
                     /note="The Rev response element (RRE) of HIV-1 allows for
                     Rev-dependent mRNA export from the nucleus to the
                     cytoplasm."
     CDS             7531..7575
                     /codon_start=1
                     /product="antigenic peptide corresponding to amino acids
                     655 to 669 of the HIV envelope protein gp41 (Lutje Hulsik
                     et al., 2013)"
                     /label=gp41 peptide
                     /note="recognized by the 2H10 single-chain llama nanobody"
                     /translation="KNEQELLELDKWASL"
     promoter        7753..7993
                     /label=U6 promoter
                     /note="RNA polymerase III promoter for human U6 snRNA"
     primer_bind     7753..7773
                     /label=hU6-F
                     /note="Human U6 promoter, forward primer"
     primer_bind     7924..7943
                     /label=LKO.1 5'
                     /note="Human U6 promoter, forward primer"
     misc_RNA        8023..8098
                     /label=gRNA scaffold
                     /note="guide RNA scaffold for the Streptococcus pyogenes
                     CRISPR/Cas9 system"
     misc_feature    8154..8271
                     /label=cPPT/CTS
                     /note="central polypurine tract and central termination
                     sequence of HIV-1"
ORIGIN
        1 cccgggtgca aagatggata aagttttaaa cagagaggaa tctttgcagc taatggacct
       61 tctaggtctt gaaaggagtg ggaattggct ccggtgcccg tcagtgggca gagcgcacat
      121 cgcccacagt ccccgagaag ttggggggag gggtcggcaa ttgatccggt gcctagagaa
      181 ggtggcgcgg ggtaaactgg gaaagtgatg tcgtgtactg gctccgcctt tttcccgagg
      241 gtgggggaga accgtatata agtgcagtag tcgccgtgaa cgttcttttt cgcaacgggt
      301 ttgccgccag aacacaggta agtgccgtgt gtggttcccg cgggcctggc ctctttacgg
      361 gttatggccc ttgcgtgcct tgaattactt ccacctggct gcagtacgtg attcttgatc
      421 ccgagcttcg ggttggaagt gggtgggaga gttcgaggcc ttgcgcttaa ggagcccctt
      481 cgcctcgtgc ttgagttgag gcctggcctg ggcgctgggg ccgccgcgtg cgaatctggt
      541 ggcaccttcg cgcctgtctc gctgctttcg ataagtctct agccatttaa aatttttgat
      601 gacctgctgc gacgcttttt ttctggcaag atagtcttgt aaatgcgggc caagatctgc
      661 acactggtat ttcggttttt ggggccgcgg gcggcgacgg ggcccgtgcg tcccagcgca
      721 catgttcggc gaggcggggc ctgcgagcgc ggccaccgag aatcggacgg gggtagtctc
      781 aagctggccg gcctgctctg gtgcctggcc tcgcgccgcc gtgtatcgcc ccgccctggg
      841 cggcaaggct ggcccggtcg gcaccagttg cgtgagcgga aagatggccg cttcccggcc
      901 ctgctgcagg gagctcaaaa tggaggacgc ggcgctcggg agagcgggcg ggtgagtcac
      961 ccacacaaag gaaaagggcc tttccgtcct cagccgtcgc ttcatgtgac tccacggagt
     1021 accgggcgcc gtccaggcac ctcgattagt tctcgagctt ttggagtacg tcgtctttag
     1081 gttgggggga ggggttttat gcgatggagt ttccccacac tgagtgggtg gagactgaag
     1141 ttaggccagc ttggcacttg atgtaattct ccttggaatt tgcccttttt gagtttggat
     1201 cttggttcat tctcaagcct cagacagtgg ttcaaagttt ttttcttcca tttcaggtgt
     1261 cgtgacgtac ggccaccatg accgagtaca agcccacggt gcgcctcgcc acccgcgacg
     1321 acgtccccag ggccgtacgc accctcgccg ccgcgttcgc cgactacccc gccacgcgcc
     1381 acaccgtcga tccggaccgc cacatcgagc gggtcaccga gctgcaagaa ctcttcctca
     1441 cgcgcgtcgg gctcgacatc ggcaaggtgt gggtcgcgga cgacggcgcc gccgtggcgg
     1501 tctggaccac gccggagagc gtcgaagcgg gggcggtgtt cgccgagatc ggcccgcgca
     1561 tggccgagtt gagcggttcc cggctggccg cgcagcaaca gatggaaggc ctcctggcgc
     1621 cgcaccggcc caaggagccc gcgtggttcc tggccaccgt cggagtctcg cccgaccacc
     1681 agggcaaggg tctgggcagc gccgtcgtgc tccccggagt ggaggcggcc gagcgcgccg
     1741 gggtgcccgc cttcctggag acctccgcgc cccgcaacct ccccttctac gagcggctcg
     1801 gcttcaccgt caccgccgac gtcgaggtgc ccgaaggacc gcgcacctgg tgcatgaccc
     1861 gcaagcccgg tgcctgaacg cgttaagtcg acaatcaacc tctggattac aaaatttgtg
     1921 aaagattgac tggtattctt aactatgttg ctccttttac gctatgtgga tacgctgctt
     1981 taatgccttt gtatcatgct attgcttccc gtatggcttt cattttctcc tccttgtata
     2041 aatcctggtt gctgtctctt tatgaggagt tgtggcccgt tgtcaggcaa cgtggcgtgg
     2101 tgtgcactgt gtttgctgac gcaaccccca ctggttgggg cattgccacc acctgtcagc
     2161 tcctttccgg gactttcgct ttccccctcc ctattgccac ggcggaactc atcgccgcct
     2221 gccttgcccg ctgctggaca ggggctcggc tgttgggcac tgacaattcc gtggtgttgt
     2281 cggggaaatc atcgtccttt ccttggctgc tcgcctgtgt tgccacctgg attctgcgcg
     2341 ggacgtcctt ctgctacgtc ccttcggccc tcaatccagc ggaccttcct tcccgcggcc
     2401 tgctgccggc tctgcggcct cttccgcgtc ttcgccttcg ccctcagacg agtcggatct
     2461 ccctttgggc cgcctccccg cgtcgacttt aagaccaatg acttacaagg cagctgtaga
     2521 tcttagccac tttttaaaag aaaagggggg actggaaggg ctaattcact cccaacgaag
     2581 acaagatctg ctttttgctt gtactgggtc tctctggtta gaccagatct gagcctggga
     2641 gctctctggc taactaggga acccactgct taagcctcaa taaagcttgc cttgagtgct
     2701 tcaagtagtg tgtgcccgtc tgttgtgtga ctctggtaac tagagatccc tcagaccctt
     2761 ttagtcagtg tggaaaatct ctagcagtac gtatagtagt tcatgtcatc ttattattca
     2821 gtatttataa cttgcaaaga aatgaatatc agagagtgag aggaacttgt ttattgcagc
     2881 ttataatggt tacaaataaa gcaatagcat cacaaatttc acaaataaag catttttttc
     2941 actgcattct agttgtggtt tgtccaaact catcaatgta tcttatcatg tctggctcta
     3001 gctatcccgc ccctaactcc gcccatcccg cccctaactc cgcccagttc cgcccattct
     3061 ccgccccatg gctgactaat tttttttatt tatgcagagg ccgaggccgc ctcggcctct
     3121 gagctattcc agaagtagtg aggaggcttt tttggaggcc tagggacgta cccaattcgc
     3181 cctatagtga gtcgtattac gcgcgctcac tggccgtcgt tttacaacgt cgtgactggg
     3241 aaaaccctgg cgttacccaa cttaatcgcc ttgcagcaca tccccctttc gccagctggc
     3301 gtaatagcga agaggcccgc accgatcgcc cttcccaaca gttgcgcagc ctgaatggcg
     3361 aatgggnnnn nnnnnnnnnn nnnnnnnnnn nnnnnnnnnn nnnnnnnnnn nnnnnnnnnn
     3421 nnnnnnnnnn nnnnnnnnnn nnnnnnnnnn nnnnnnnnnn nnnnnnnnnn nnnnnnnnnn
     3481 nnnnnnnnnn cnnnnnnnnn nnnnnnnnnn nnnnnnnnnn nnnnnnnnnn nnnnnnnnnn
     3541 nnnnnnnnnn nnnnnnnnnn nnnnnnnnnn nnnnnnnnnn nnannnnnnn nnnnnnnnnn
     3601 nnnnnnnnnn nnnnnnnnnn nnnnnnnnnn nncctttgac gttggagtcc acgttcttta
     3661 atagtggact cttgttccaa actggaacaa cactcaaccc tatctcggtc tattcttttg
     3721 atttataagg gattttgccg atttcggcct attggttaaa aaatgagctg atttaacaaa
     3781 aatttaacgc gaattttaac aaaatattaa cgcttacaat ttaggtggca cttttcgggg
     3841 aaatgtgcgc ggaaccccta tttgtttatt tttctaaata cattcaaata tgtatccgct
     3901 catgagacaa taaccctgat aaatgcttca ataatattga aaaaggaaga gtatgagtat
     3961 tcaacatttc cgtgtcgccc ttattccctt ttttgcggca ttttgccttc ctgtttttgc
     4021 tcacccagaa acgctggtga aagtaaaaga tgctgaagat cagttgggtg cacgagtggg
     4081 ttacatcgaa ctggatctca acagcggtaa gatccttgag agttttcgcc ccgaagaacg
     4141 ttttccaatg atgagcactt ttaaagttct gctatgtggc gcggtattat cccgtattga
     4201 cgccgggcaa gagcaactcg gtcgccgcat acactattct cagaatgact tggttgagta
     4261 ctcaccagtc acagaaaagc atcttacgga tggcatgaca gtaagagaat tatgcagtgc
     4321 tgccataacc atgagtgata acactgcggc caacttactt ctgacaacga tcggaggacc
     4381 gaaggagcta accgcttttt tgcacaacat gggggatcat gtaactcgcc ttgatcgttg
     4441 ggaaccggag ctgaatgaag ccataccaaa cgacgagcgt gacaccacga tgcctgtagc
     4501 aatggcaaca acgttgcgca aactattaac tggcgaacta cttactctag cttcccggca
     4561 acaattaata gactggatgg aggcggataa agttgcagga ccacttctgc gctcggccct
     4621 tccggctggc tggtttattg ctgataaatc tggagccggt gagcgtgggt ctcgcggtat
     4681 cattgcagca ctggggccag atggtaagcc ctcccgtatc gtagttatct acacgacggg
     4741 gagtcaggca actatggatg aacgaaatag acagatcgct gagataggtg cctcactgat
     4801 taagcattgg taactgtcag accaagttta ctcatatata ctttagattg atttaaaact
     4861 tcatttttaa tttaaaagga tctaggtgaa gatccttttt gataatctca tgaccaaaat
     4921 cccttaacgt gagttttcgt tccactgagc gtcagacccc gtagaaaaga tcaaaggatc
     4981 ttcttgagat cctttttttc tgcgcgtaat ctgctgcttg caaacaaaaa aaccaccgct
     5041 accagcggtg gtttgtttgc cggatcaaga gctaccaact ctttttccga aggtaactgg
     5101 cttcagcaga gcgcagatac caaatactgt tcttctagtg tagccgtagt taggccacca
     5161 cttcaagaac tctgtagcac cgcctacata cctcgctctg ctaatcctgt taccagtggc
     5221 tgctgccagt ggcgataagt cgtgtcttac cgggttggac tcaagacgat agttaccgga
     5281 taaggcgcag cggtcgggct gaacgggggg ttcgtgcaca cagcccagct tggagcgaac
     5341 gacctacacc gaactgagat acctacagcg tgagctatga gaaagcgcca cgcttcccga
     5401 agggagaaag gcggacaggt atccggtaag cggcagggtc ggaacaggag agcgcacgag
     5461 ggagcttcca gggggaaacg cctggtatct ttatagtcct gtcgggtttc gccacctctg
     5521 acttgagcgt cgatttttgt gatgctcgtc aggggggcgg agcctatgga aaaacgccag
     5581 caacgcggcc tttttacggt tcctggcctt ttgctggcct tttgctcaca tgttctttcc
     5641 tgcgttatcc cctgattctg tggataaccg tattaccgcc tttgagtgag ctgataccgc
     5701 tcgccgcagc cgaacgaccg agcgcagcga gtcagtgagc gaggaagcgg aagagcgccc
     5761 aatacgcaaa ccgcctctcc ccgcgcgttg gccgattcat taatgcagct ggcacgacag
     5821 gtttcccgac tggaaagcgg gcagtgagcg caacgcaatt aatgtgagtt agctcactca
     5881 ttaggcaccc caggctttac actttatgct tccggctcgt atgttgtgtg gaattgtgag
     5941 cggataacaa tttcacacag gaaacagcta tgaccatgat tacgccaagc gcgcaattaa
     6001 ccctcactaa agggaacaaa agctggagct gcaagcttaa tgtagtctta tgcaatactc
     6061 ttgtagtctt gcaacatggt aacgatgagt tagcaacatg ccttacaagg agagaaaaag
     6121 caccgtgcat gccgattggt ggaagtaagg tggtacgatc gtgccttatt aggaaggcaa
     6181 cagacgggtc tgacatggat tggacgaacc actgaattgc cgcattgcag agatattgta
     6241 tttaagtgcc tagctcgata cataaacggg tctctctggt tagaccagat ctgagcctgg
     6301 gagctctctg gctaactagg gaacccactg cttaagcctc aataaagctt gccttgagtg
     6361 cttcaagtag tgtgtgcccg tctgttgtgt gactctggta actagagatc cctcagaccc
     6421 ttttagtcag tgtggaaaat ctctagcagt ggcgcccgaa cagggacttg aaagcgaaag
     6481 ggaaaccaga ggagctctct cgacgcagga ctcggcttgc tgaagcgcgc acggcaagag
     6541 gcgaggggcg gcgactggtg agtacgccaa aaattttgac tagcggaggc tagaaggaga
     6601 gagatgggtg cgagagcgtc agtattaagc gggggagaat tagatcgcga tgggaaaaaa
     6661 ttcggttaag gccaggggga aagaaaaaat ataaattaaa acatatagta tgggcaagca
     6721 gggagctaga acgattcgca gttaatcctg gcctgttaga aacatcagaa ggctgtagac
     6781 aaatactggg acagctacaa ccatcccttc agacaggatc agaagaactt agatcattat
     6841 ataatacagt agcaaccctc tattgtgtgc atcaaaggat agagataaaa gacaccaagg
     6901 aagctttaga caagatagag gaagagcaaa acaaaagtaa gaccaccgca cagcaagcgg
     6961 ccgctgatct tcagacctgg aggaggagat atgagggaca attggagaag tgaattatat
     7021 aaatataaag tagtaaaaat tgaaccatta ggagtagcac ccaccaaggc aaagagaaga
     7081 gtggtgcaga gagaaaaaag agcagtggga ataggagctt tgttccttgg gttcttggga
     7141 gcagcaggaa gcactatggg cgcagcgtca atgacgctga cggtacaggc cagacaatta
     7201 ttgtctggta tagtgcagca gcagaacaat ttgctgaggg ctattgaggc gcaacagcat
     7261 ctgttgcaac tcacagtctg gggcatcaag cagctccagg caagaatcct ggctgtggaa
     7321 agatacctaa aggatcaaca gctcctgggg atttggggtt gctctggaaa actcatttgc
     7381 accactgctg tgccttggaa tgctagttgg agtaataaat ctctggaaca gatttggaat
     7441 cacacgacct ggatggagtg ggacagagaa attaacaatt acacaagctt aatacactcc
     7501 ttaattgaag aatcgcaaaa ccagcaagaa aagaatgaac aagaattatt ggaattagat
     7561 aaatgggcaa gtttgtggaa ttggtttaac ataacaaatt ggctgtggta tataaaatta
     7621 ttcataatga tagtaggagg cttggtaggt ttaagaatag tttttgctgt actttctata
     7681 gtgaatagag ttaggcaggg atattcacca ttatcgtttc agacccacct cccaaccccg
     7741 aggggaccca gagagggcct atttcccatg attccttcat atttgcatat acgatacaag
     7801 gctgttagag agataattag aattaatttg actgtaaaca caaagatatt agtacaaaat
     7861 acgtgacgta gaaagtaata atttcttggg tagtttgcag ttttaaaatt atgttttaaa
     7921 atggactatc atatgcttac cgtaacttga aagtatttcg atttcttggc tttatatatc
     7981 ttgtggaaag gacgaaacac cggatgacat tccttcaacc cagttttaga gctagaaata
     8041 gcaagttaaa ataaggctag tccgttatca acttgaaaaa gtggcaccga gtcggtgctt
     8101 ttttaagctt ggcgtaacta gatcttgaga caaatggcag tattcatcca caattttaaa
     8161 agaaaagggg ggattggggg gtacagtgca ggggaaagaa tagtagacat aatagcaaca
     8221 gacatacaaa ctaaagaatt acaaaaacaa attacaaaaa ttcaaaattt tcgggtttat
     8281 tacagggaca gcagagatcc actttggcgc cggctcgagg ggg
//
