[The description below was written by a language model from this plasmid's Addgene catalogue record and the feature table of its GenBank file.]
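Description:
TGFBR3 gRNA (BRDN0001146153) is a third-generation lentiviral guide RNA plasmid built on the lentiGuide-Puro backbone and designed to target the human TGFBR3 gene (betaglycan) for CRISPR-Cas9 editing. The circular construct is 8,323 bp. It is maintained in E. coli through a high-copy ColE1/pUC-type origin with ampicillin resistance (beta-lactamase), and it also carries an f1 origin and an SV40 origin. The depositor notes that the guide was designed against several TGFBR3 reference transcripts and that the plasmid belongs to a human kinome gRNA collection.

The lentiviral transfer cassette begins with an RSV promoter fused to a truncated HIV-1 5' LTR, which drives genomic RNA production in packaging cells without Tat. It is followed by the Psi packaging signal and the Rev response element for Rev-dependent nuclear export. A human U6 RNA polymerase III promoter then expresses the TGFBR3-specific spacer joined to the Streptococcus pyogenes Cas9 guide RNA scaffold. A cPPT/CTS element sits just after the scaffold and aids nuclear import of the viral genome. Next, an EF-1-alpha promoter with its intron A drives puromycin N-acetyltransferase, allowing puromycin selection of transduced mammalian cells, and a WPRE enhances transcript expression. The cassette ends in a self-inactivating (Delta-U3) 3' LTR, with an SV40 polyadenylation signal beyond it.

The plasmid does not encode Cas9, so it is intended for use with a separate Cas9 lentiviral vector or in cells that already express Cas9, typically to disrupt TGFBR3 in human cells.
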