Addgene plasmid #76291: TGFBR3 gRNA (BRDN0001146153)
Purpose: 3rd generation lentiviral gRNA plasmid targeting human TGFBR3
Depositing lab: John Doench & David Root. Depositing organization: Broad Institute. Publication: Optimized sgRNA design to maximize activity and minimize off-target effects of CRISPR-Cas9. Doench JG, Fusi N, Sullender M, Hegde M, Vaimberg EW, Donovan KF, Smith I, Tothova Z, Wilen C, Orchard R, Virgin HW, Listgarten J, Root DE. Nat Biotechnol. 2016 Jan 18. doi: 10.1038/nbt.3437. PubMed 26780180.
Backbone
  Vector backbone: lentiGuide-Puro
  Backbone manufacturer: Zhang Lab (Addgene plasmid # 52963)
  Vector type: Mammalian Expression, Lentiviral, CRISPR
  Selectable markers: Puromycin
Growth in bacteria
  Bacterial resistance: Ampicillin, 100 μg/mL
  Growth temperature: 37°C
  Growth strain: DH5alpha
  Copy number: High Copy
Gene/Insert
  Gene/Insert name: TGFBR3 (alt names: TGFBR3; NM_001195683.1)
  gRNA/shRNA sequence: GATGACATTCCTTCAACCCA
  Species: H. sapiens (human)
  Entrez Gene: TGFBR3 (a.k.a. BGCAN, betaglycan)
  Promoter: hU6
  Cloning method: Unknown
  Sequencing primers: 5′ U6-F; 3′ pS2-R
Terms and licenses: Academic/Nonprofit Terms; Industry Terms: Not Available to Industry
Depositor comments: The gRNA was designed to target the following Genbank reference sequence(s): NM_001195683.1,NM_001195684.1,NM_003243.4. Note that this plasmid does NOT contain Cas9. It should be used in conjunction with lentiCas9-Blast (Addgene #52962) or otherwise with cell lines already expressing Cas9. Browse the full kinome gRNA library at http://www.addgene.org/pooled-library/broadgpp-human-kinome/ or visit http://www.broadinstitute.org/rnai/public/ for detailed protocols and information.
How to cite: TGFBR3 gRNA (BRDN0001146153) was a gift from John Doench & David Root (Addgene plasmid # 76291 ; http://n2t.net/addgene:76291 ; RRID:Addgene_76291)
