>Addgene plasmid #76291 | TGFBR3 gRNA (BRDN0001146153) | depositor partial sequence | sequence record 143751 | Target Sequence
GATGACATTCCTTCAACCCA
