>Addgene plasmid #76291 | TGFBR3 gRNA (BRDN0001146153) | addgene partial sequence | sequence record 185557 | hU6-F
AGAAAGTAATAATTTCTTGGGTAGTTTGCAGTTTTAAAATTATGTTTTAAAATGGACTATCATATGCTTA
CCGTAACTTGAAAGTATTTCGATTTCTTGGCTTTATATATCTTGTGGAAAGGACGAAACACCGGATGACA
TTCCTTCAACCCAGTTTTAGAGCTAGAAATAGCAAGTTAAAATAAGGCTAGTCCGTTATCAACTTGAAAA
AGTGGCACCGAGTCGGTGCTTTTTTAAGCTTGGCGTAACTAGATCTTGAGACAAATGGCAGTATTCATCC
ACAATTTTAAAAGAAAAGGGGGGATTGGGGGGTACAGTGCAGGGGAAAGAATAGTAGACATAATAGCAAC
AGACATACAAACTAAAGAATTACAAAAACAAATTACAAAAATTCAAAATTTTCGGGTTTATTACAGGGAC
AGCAGAGATCCACTTTGGCGCCGGCTCGAGGGGGCCCGGGTGCAAAGATGGATAAAGTTTTAAACAGAGA
GGAATCTTTGCAGCTAATGGACCTTCTAGGTCTTGAAAGGAGTGGGAATTGGCTCCGGTGCCCGTCAGTG
GGCAGAGCGC
